Addgene plasmid #219132: SFFV-ZNF770-Brd 170
Purpose: Transcription factor ZNF770 with a specific barcode assigned.
Depositing lab: Filipe Pereira. Depositing organization: Center for Neuroscience and Cell Biology, University of Coimbra. Publication: A combinatorial transcription factor screening platform for immune cell reprogramming. Kurochkin I, Altman AR, Caiado I, Pertiga-Cabral D, Halitzki E, Minaeva M, Zimmermannova O, Henriques-Oliveira L, Klein D, Nair M, Oliveira D, Cajal LR, Knittel R, Feick C, Ringner M, Martin M, Cirovic B, Pires CF, Rosa FF, Sitnicka E, Theis FJ, Pereira CF. Cell Syst. 2026 Jan 21;17(1):101457. doi: 10.1016/j.cels.2025.101457. Epub 2026 Jan 14. PubMed 41539305.
Backbone
  Vector backbone: SFFV-MCS
  Backbone size w/o insert (bp): 6638
  Vector type: Lentiviral
Growth in bacteria
  Bacterial resistance: Ampicillin, 100 μg/mL
  Growth temperature: 37°C
  Growth strain: NEB Stable
  Copy number: High Copy
Gene/Insert
  Gene/Insert name: ZNF770
  Species: H. sapiens (human)
  Insert size (bp): 2079
  Mutation: Codon optimized
  Entrez Gene: ZNF770 (a.k.a. PRO1914, FLJ20582)
  Promoter: The spleen focus-forming virus (SFFV) promoter
  Cloning method: Restriction Enzyme; 5′ cloning site Bsp119I (not destroyed); 3′ cloning site BstHI (not destroyed)
Terms and licenses: Academic/Nonprofit Terms; Industry Terms: Not Available to Industry
Depositor comments: Barcode sequence cloned into XbaI restriction site. Design of plasmid is as follows: SFFV-[TF sequence]-WPRE-[Barcode sequence].
How to cite: SFFV-ZNF770-Brd 170 was a gift from Filipe Pereira (Addgene plasmid # 219132 ; http://n2t.net/addgene:219132 ; RRID:Addgene_219132)
