[The description below was written by a language model from this plasmid's Addgene catalogue record and pLannotate feature annotations shown in this document.]
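Description:
SFFV-ZNF770-Brd 170 is a third-generation-style, self-inactivating HIV-1 lentiviral transfer plasmid built on the SFFV-MCS backbone. It delivers a codon-optimized human ZNF770 open reading frame together with a construct-specific DNA barcode. It is propagated in E. coli through a high-copy ColE1/pUC origin with ampicillin selection (AmpR). The backbone also retains pBluescript-derived remnants: an f1 origin, lacZα and lac regulatory fragments, and T7 and T3 promoters. No mammalian selection marker or fluorescent reporter appears in the feature table.

The viral genome is transcribed in packaging cells from an RSV promoter fused to a truncated 5' LTR, which makes genomic RNA production Tat-independent. Downstream lie the Ψ packaging signal with a gag fragment, the RRE for Rev-dependent nuclear export, and the cPPT/CTS, which aids nuclear import of the provirus. The internal spleen focus-forming virus (SFFV) promoter, which is strongly active in hematopoietic and many other cell types, drives ZNF770, a zinc finger protein annotated as a putative transcriptional regulator. The gene sits between flanking multiple cloning site remnants. A WPRE follows to enhance transcript stability and expression. According to the depositor, the barcode was cloned into an XbaI site after the WPRE, although the feature table does not annotate it separately. In that position, upstream of the ΔU3 3' LTR, it would be carried on the integrated provirus and its transcript. An SV40 poly(A) signal and SV40 origin lie outside the viral cassette.

The plasmid belongs to a barcoded transcription factor collection made for combinatorial overexpression screening in immune cell reprogramming. The barcode allows the delivered factor to be identified in transduced cells.
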