Features (pLannotate 1.2.2; 29 found; start..end, strand, type, name):
     94..112     -  promoter       T7 promoter: promoter for bacteriophage T7 RNA polymerase
    120..275     +  CDS            lacZα (fragment): LacZα fragment of β-galactosidase; lacZ fragment
    280..708     +  rep_origin     f1 ori (sequence partly withheld): f1 bacteriophage origin of replication; arrow indicates direction of (+) strand synthesis
    761..865     +  promoter       AmpR promoter: bla
    866..1726    +  CDS            AmpR: β-lactamase; bla; confers resistance to ampicillin, carbenicillin, and related antibiotics
   1897..2485    +  rep_origin     ori: high-copy-number ColE1/pMB1/pBR322/pUC origin of replication
   2668..2760    +  CDS            lacI (fragment): lac repressor; lacI; The lac repressor binds to the lac operator to inhibit transcription in E. coli. This inhibition can be relieved by adding lactose or isopropyl-β-D-thiogalactopyranoside (IPTG).
   2773..2794    +  protein_bind   CAP binding site: CAP binding activates transcription in the presence of cAMP. E. coli catabolite activator protein
   2809..2839    +  promoter       lac promoter: promoter for the E. coli lac operon
   2847..2863    +  protein_bind   lac operator: The lac repressor binds to the lac operator to inhibit transcription in E. coli. This inhibition can be relieved by adding lactose or isopropyl-β-D-thiogalactopyranoside (IPTG). lac repressor encoded by lacI
   2908..2926    +  promoter       T3 promoter: promoter for bacteriophage T3 RNA polymerase
   2954..3180    +  promoter       RSV promoter: Rous sarcoma virus enhancer/promoter
   3181..3361    +  LTR            5' LTR (truncated): truncated 5' long terminal repeat (LTR) from HIV-1
   3408..3533    +  misc_feature   HIV-1 Ψ: packaging signal of human immunodeficiency virus type 1
   3517..3880    +  CDS            HIV-1 gag (fragment): gag protein from human immunodeficiency virus 1; gag
   4026..4259    +  misc_feature   RRE: The Rev response element (RRE) of HIV-1 allows for Rev-dependent mRNA export from the nucleus to the cytoplasm.
   4636..4736    +  CDS            Rev (fragment): human immunodeficiency virus 1 (HIV-1) Rev protein; rev; enhances nuclear export of unspliced and incompletely spliced viral mRNAs
   4755..4872    +  misc_feature   cPPT/CTS: central polypurine tract and central termination sequence of HIV-1
   4906..5307    +  promoter       SFFV promoter: spleen focus-forming virus long terminal repeat (LTR) promoter
   5317..5340    +  misc_feature   MCS (fragment): pBluescript multiple cloning site
   5365..7437    +  CDS            ZNF770: ZN770_HUMAN - Experimental evidence at protein level: Swiss-Prot protein existence level 1. May be involved in transcriptional regulation. From Homo sapiens (Human).
   7451..7476    +  misc_feature   MCS (fragment): pBluescript multiple cloning site
   7476..7535    +  CDS            S (fragment): HBSAG_WHV6 - Experimental evidence at transcript level: Swiss-Prot protein existence level 2. The middle envelope protein plays an important role in the budding of the virion. It is involved in the induction of budding in a nucleocapsid independent way. In this process the majority of envelope proteins bud to form subviral lipoprotein particles of 22 nm of diameter that do not contain a nucleocapsid (By similarity). From Woodchuck hepatitis B virus (isolate w64/pWS23) (WHV).
   7667..8070    +  misc_feature   WPRE: woodchuck hepatitis virus posttranscriptional regulatory element
   8128..8187    +  CDS            nef (fragment): NEF_HV1Z2 - Experimental evidence at protein level: Swiss-Prot protein existence level 1. Extracellular Nef protein targets CD4(+) T-lymphocytes for apoptosis by interacting with CXCR4 surface receptors. From Human immunodeficiency virus type 1 group M subtype D (isolate Z2/CDC-Z34) (HIV-1).
   8189..8422    +  LTR            3' LTR (ΔU3): self-inactivating 3' long terminal repeat (LTR) from HIV-1
   8494..8615    +  polyA_signal   SV40 poly(A) signal: SV40 polyadenylation signal
   8634..8655    +  rep_origin     SV40 ori (fragment): SV40 origin of replication
   8655..73      +  rep_origin     SV40 ori (across the origin): SV40 origin of replication
>Addgene plasmid #219132 | SFFV-ZNF770-Brd 170 | addgene full sequence | sequence record 448944 | Addgene NGS Result
ATTTATGCAGAGGCCGAGGCCGCCTCGGCCTCTGAGCTATTCCAGAAGTAGTGAGGAGGCTTTTTTGGAG
GCCTAGGGACGTACCCAATTCGCCCTATAGTGAGTCGTATTACGCGCGCTCACTGGCCGTCGTTTTACAA
CGTCGTGACTGGGAAAACCCTGGCGTTACCCAACTTAATCGCCTTGCAGCACATCCCCCTTTCGCCAGCT
GGCGTAATAGCGAAGAGGCCCGCACCGATCGCCCTTCCCAACAGTTGCGCAGCCTGAATGGCGAATGGG
[124 nt withheld, positions 280-403]
C
[91 nt withheld, positions 405-495]
A
[49 nt withheld, positions 497-545]
CCTTTGACGTTGGAGTCCACGTTCTTT
[37 nt withheld, positions 573-609]
ACCCTATCTCGGTCTATTCTTTTGATTTATAAGGGATTTTGCCGATTTCGGCCTATTGGTTAAAAAATGA
GCTGATTTAACAAAAATTTAACGCGAATTTTAACAAAATATTAACGCTTACAATTTAGGTGGCACTTTTC
GGGGAAATGTGCGCGGAACCCCTATTTGTTTATTTTTCTAAATACATTCAAATATGTATCCGCTCATGAG
ACAATAACCCTGATAAATGCTTCAATAATATTGAAAAAGGAAGAGTATGAGTATTCAACATTTCCGTGTC
GCCCTTATTCCCTTTTTTGCGGCATTTTGCCTTCCTGTTTTTGCTCACCCAGAAACGCTGGTGAAAGTAA
AAGATGCTGAAGATCAGTTGGGTGCACGAGTGGGTTACATCGAACTGGATCTCAACAGCGGTAAGATCCT
TGAGAGTTTTCGCCCCGAAGAACGTTTTCCAATGATGAGCACTTTTAAAGTTCTGCTATGTGGCGCGGTA
TTATCCCGTATTGACGCCGGGCAAGAGCAACTCGGTCGCCGCATACACTATTCTCAGAATGACTTGGTTG
AGTACTCACCAGTCACAGAAAAGCATCTTACGGATGGCATGACAGTAAGAGAATTATGCAGTGCTGCCAT
AACCATGAGTGATAACACTGCGGCCAACTTACTTCTGACAACGATCGGAGGACCGAAGGAGCTAACCGCT
TTTTTGCACAACATGGGGGATCATGTAACTCGCCTTGATCGTTGGGAACCGGAGCTGAATGAAGCCATAC
CAAACGACGAGCGTGACACCACGATGCCTGTAGCAATGGCAACAACGTTGCGCAAACTATTAACTGGCGA
ACTACTTACTCTAGCTTCCCGGCAACAATTAATAGACTGGATGGAGGCGGATAAAGTTGCAGGACCACTT
CTGCGCTCGGCCCTTCCGGCTGGCTGGTTTATTGCTGATAAATCTGGAGCCGGTGAGCGTGGGTCTCGCG
GTATCATTGCAGCACTGGGGCCAGATGGTAAGCCCTCCCGTATCGTAGTTATCTACACGACGGGGAGTCA
GGCAACTATGGATGAACGAAATAGACAGATCGCTGAGATAGGTGCCTCACTGATTAAGCATTGGTAACTG
TCAGACCAAGTTTACTCATATATACTTTAGATTGATTTAAAACTTCATTTTTAATTTAAAAGGATCTAGG
TGAAGATCCTTTTTGATAATCTCATGACCAAAATCCCTTAACGTGAGTTTTCGTTCCACTGAGCGTCAGA
CCCCGTAGAAAAGATCAAAGGATCTTCTTGAGATCCTTTTTTTCTGCGCGTAATCTGCTGCTTGCAAACA
AAAAAACCACCGCTACCAGCGGTGGTTTGTTTGCCGGATCAAGAGCTACCAACTCTTTTTCCGAAGGTAA
CTGGCTTCAGCAGAGCGCAGATACCAAATACTGTTCTTCTAGTGTAGCCGTAGTTAGGCCACCACTTCAA
GAACTCTGTAGCACCGCCTACATACCTCGCTCTGCTAATCCTGTTACCAGTGGCTGCTGCCAGTGGCGAT
AAGTCGTGTCTTACCGGGTTGGACTCAAGACGATAGTTACCGGATAAGGCGCAGCGGTCGGGCTGAACGG
GGGGTTCGTGCACACAGCCCAGCTTGGAGCGAACGACCTACACCGAACTGAGATACCTACAGCGTGAGCT
ATGAGAAAGCGCCACGCTTCCCGAAGGGAGAAAGGCGGACAGGTATCCGGTAAGCGGCAGGGTCGGAACA
GGAGAGCGCACGAGGGAGCTTCCAGGGGGAAACGCCTGGTATCTTTATAGTCCTGTCGGGTTTCGCCACC
TCTGACTTGAGCGTCGATTTTTGTGATGCTCGTCAGGGGGGCGGAGCCTATGGAAAAACGCCAGCAACGC
GGCCTTTTTACGGTTCCTGGCCTTTTGCTGGCCTTTTGCTCACATGTTCTTTCCTGCGTTATCCCCTGAT
TCTGTGGATAACCGTATTACCGCCTTTGAGTGAGCTGATACCGCTCGCCGCAGCCGAACGACCGAGCGCA
GCGAGTCAGTGAGCGAGGAAGCGGAAGAGCGCCCAATACGCAAACCGCCTCTCCCCGCGCGTTGGCCGAT
TCATTAATGCAGCTGGCACGACAGGTTTCCCGACTGGAAAGCGGGCAGTGAGCGCAACGCAATTAATGTG
AGTTAGCTCACTCATTAGGCACCCCAGGCTTTACACTTTATGCTTCCGGCTCGTATGTTGTGTGGAATTG
TGAGCGGATAACAATTTCACACAGGAAACAGCTATGACCATGATTACGCCAAGCGCGCAATTAACCCTCA
CTAAAGGGAACAAAAGCTGGAGCTGCAAGCTTAATGTAGTCTTATGCAATACTCTTGTAGTCTTGCAACA
TGGTAACGATGAGTTAGCAACATGCCTTACAAGGAGAGAAAAAGCACCGTGCATGCCGATTGGTGGAAGT
AAGGTGGTACGATCGTGCCTTATTAGGAAGGCAACAGACGGGTCTGACATGGATTGGACGAACCACTGAA
TTGCCGCATTGCAGAGATATTGTATTTAAGTGCCTAGCTCGATACATAAACGGGTCTCTCTGGTTAGACC
AGATCTGAGCCTGGGAGCTCTCTGGCTAACTAGGGAACCCACTGCTTAAGCCTCAATAAAGCTTGCCTTG
AGTGCTTCAAGTAGTGTGTGCCCGTCTGTTGTGTGACTCTGGTAACTAGAGATCCCTCAGACCCTTTTAG
TCAGTGTGGAAAATCTCTAGCAGTGGCGCCCGAACAGGGACTTGAAAGCGAAAGGGAAACCAGAGGAGCT
CTCTCGACGCAGGACTCGGCTTGCTGAAGCGCGCACGGCAAGAGGCGAGGGGCGGCGACTGGTGAGTACG
CCAAAAATTTTGACTAGCGGAGGCTAGAAGGAGAGAGATGGGTGCGAGAGCGTCAGTATTAAGCGGGGGA
GAATTAGATCGCGATGGGAAAAAATTCGGTTAAGGCCAGGGGGAAAGAAAAAATATAAATTAAAACATAT
AGTATGGGCAAGCAGGGAGCTAGAACGATTCGCAGTTAATCCTGGCCTGTTAGAAACATCAGAAGGCTGT
AGACAAATACTGGGACAGCTACAACCATCCCTTCAGACAGGATCAGAAGAACTTAGATCATTATATAATA
CAGTAGCAACCCTCTATTGTGTGCATCAAAGGATAGAGATAAAAGACACCAAGGAAGCTTTAGACAAGAT
AGAGGAAGAGCAAAACAAAAGTAAGACCACCGCACAGCAAGCGGCCGCTGATCTTCAGACCTGGAGGAGG
AGATATGAGGGACAATTGGAGAAGTGAATTATATAAATATAAAGTAGTAAAAATTGAACCATTAGGAGTA
GCACCCACCAAGGCAAAGAGAAGAGTGGTGCAGAGAGAAAAAAGAGCAGTGGGAATAGGAGCTTTGTTCC
TTGGGTTCTTGGGAGCAGCAGGAAGCACTATGGGCGCAGCGTCAATGACGCTGACGGTACAGGCCAGACA
ATTATTGTCTGGTATAGTGCAGCAGCAGAACAATTTGCTGAGGGCTATTGAGGCGCAACAGCATCTGTTG
CAACTCACAGTCTGGGGCATCAAGCAGCTCCAGGCAAGAATCCTGGCTGTGGAAAGATACCTAAAGGATC
AACAGCTCCTGGGGATTTGGGGTTGCTCTGGAAAACTCATTTGCACCACTGCTGTGCCTTGGAATGCTAG
TTGGAGTAATAAATCTCTGGAACAGATTTGGAATCACACGACCTGGATGGAGTGGGACAGAGAAATTAAC
AATTACACAAGCTTAATACACTCCTTAATTGAAGAATCGCAAAACCAGCAAGAAAAGAATGAACAAGAAT
TATTGGAATTAGATAAATGGGCAAGTTTGTGGAATTGGTTTAACATAACAAATTGGCTGTGGTATATAAA
ATTATTCATAATGATAGTAGGAGGCTTGGTAGGTTTAAGAATAGTTTTTGCTGTACTTTCTATAGTGAAT
AGAGTTAGGCAGGGATATTCACCATTATCGTTTCAGACCCACCTCCCAACCCCGAGGGGACCCGACAGGC
CCGAAGGAATAGAAGAAGAAGGTGGAGAGAGAGACAGAGACAGATCCATTCGATTAGTGAACGGATCTCG
ACGGTATCGGTTAACTTTTAAAAGAAAAGGGGGGATTGGGGGGTACAGTGCAGGGGAAAGAATAGTAGAC
ATAATAGCAACAGACATACAAACTAAAGAATTACAAAAACAAATTACAAAAATTCAAAATTTTATCGATC
ACGAGACTAGCCTCGAGCTGGCTGCAGTAACGCCATTTTGCAAGGCATGGAAAAATACCAAACCAAGAAT
AGAGAAGTTCAGATCAAGGGCGGGTACATGAAAATAGCTAACGTTGGGCCAAACAGGATATCTGCGGTGA
GCAGTTTCGGCCCCGGCCCGGGGCCAAGAACAGATGGTCACCGCAGTTTCGGCCCCGGCCCGAGGCCAAG
AACAGATGGTCCCCAGATATGGCCCAACCCTCAGCAGTTTCTTAAGACCCATCAGATGTTTCCAGGCTCC
CCCAAGGACCTGAAATGACCCTGCGCCTTATTTGAATTAACCAATCAGCCTGCTTCTCGCTTCTGTTCGC
GCGCTTCTGCTTCCCGAGCTCTATAAAAGAGCTCACAACCCCTCACTCGGCGCGCCAGTCCTCCGACAGA
CTGAGTCGGCCGGTCGAATCAAGCTTATCGATACCGTCGACGGATCCGCTAGCCCGCGGTTCGAAATGAT
GGCCGAGAATAACTTGAAGATGTTGAAAATCCAGCAATGCGTAGTCGCGAATAAGTTACCAAGGAATCGC
CCTTACGTATGTAACATCTGCTTCAAACATTTCGAGACCCCCAGCAAGCTTGCCCGTCATTACCTGATCC
ACACAGGACAGAAACCCTTCGAGTGCGACGTATGCCACAAGACTTTCCGACAGCTCGTGCACTTAGAAAG
ACACCAGCTGACGCACTCTCTCCCATTCAAGTGCAGCATCTGCCAAAGGCATTTCAAGAACCTCAAAACC
TTCGTTAAACATCAGCAGCTGCATAACGAGACGTACCAAAACAACGTGAAGCAAGTTCGTAGGCTGCTTG
AAGCTAAACAGGAGAAAAGCATGTACGGTGTATACAACACCTTCACAACTGAAGAGCGCTGGGCTTTGCA
TCCCTGTTCCAAAAGCGACCCTATGTACTCAATGAAGCGTAGGAAGAACATCCACGCTTGCACTATATGC
GGAAAGATGTTCCCCAGTCAAAGCAAGTTGGACAGACACGTGCTCATACACACAGGGCAACGGCCATTCA
AGTGCGTTCTTTGCACAAAGAGCTTCAGGCAAAGTACACATCTGAAGATACATCAGCTGACGCACTCTGA
GGAGAGGCCATTCCAGTGCTGCTTCTGCCAGAAGGGGTTCAAAATCCAGTCAAAGTTGTTGAAACACAAG
CAGATACACACACGGAACAAAGCCTTCAGAGCCCTGCTGCTGAAGAAGAGACGGACCGAGAGTAGACCTT
TACCCAACAAACTTAACGCTAACCAAGGTGGGTTCGAGAACGGAGAAATCGGCGAGTCAGAAGAAAACAA
CCCCCTGGACGTACATTCCATCTACATCGTGCCATTCCAGTGCCCCAAATGCGAGAAATGCTTCGAGAGC
GAACAAATCCTGAACGAGCATTCATGCTTCGCAGCACGCTCTGGAAAGATCCCTTCCCGATTTAAGCGCT
CTTATAATTACAAGACAATCGTGAAGAAGATACTGGCAAAACTGAAACGCGCCCGCAGCAAGAAGCTCGA
CAATTTCCAGTCCGAAAAGAAGGTGTTCAAGAAATCTTTTCTCCGTAACTGCGACCTGATCAGTGGCGAA
CAATCAAGCGAGCAGACGCAAAGGACCTTCGTAGGGTCCCTCGGTAAGCACGGCACCTACAAGACGATAG
GGAACAGGAAGAAGAAGACCTTAACGCTCCCGTTCAGCTGGCAGAACATGGGGAAGAACCTGAAGGGGAT
TCTCACCACGGAGAATATCCTGAGTATCGACAACTCCGTAAACAAGAAGGATCTGTCTATTTGCGGGTCC
AGCGGGGAAGAGTTCTTCAACAATTGCGAAGTGCTGCAATGCGGCTTCTCTGTGCCCCGGGAGAATATTA
GGACCCGGCACAAAATCTGCCCCTGCGATAAGTGCGAGAAAGTGTTCCCATCCATTTCTAAGCTGAAGCG
CCATTACTTGATCCACACCGGCCAACGGCCTTTCGGATGCAACATATGCGGCAAGAGCTTCAGGCAAAGT
GCCCATCTGAAGAGGCACGAGCAAACACACAACGAGAAATCACCATACGCTAGCTTGTGTCAGGTGGAGT
TCGGCAATTTTAATAACCTGAGCAACCACAGCGGCAACAACGTGAATTACAACGCGAGCCAGCAGTGCCA
AGCACCCGGGGTGCAGAAGTATGAAGTGAGCGAATCCGACCAGATGTCCGGGGTGAAAGCTGAATCCCAA
GACTTCATACCCGGCTCTACAGGCCAGCCATGCCTGCCCAACGTCCTGCTGGAGAGCGAACAGAGTAACC
CGTTCTGTTCTTACTCTGAACACCAAGAAAAGAACGACGTGTTCTTGTATAGGTGTAGCGTCTGCGCCAA
GTCCTTTAGAAGCCCTAGTAAGTTAGAGCGCCATTATCTCATCCACGCGGGTCAAAAGCCTTTCGAGTGT
TCCGTGTGCGGAAAGACTTTTCGTCAAGCCCCACATTGGAAACGACACCAACTGACCCATTTCAAGGAGA
GACCCCAGGGTAAGGTTGTCGCTCTGGACTCTGTCATGTGATAGACCGGTCGGATCCCCCGGGCTGCAGG
AATTCGAGCATCTTACCGCCATTTATTCCCATATTTGTTCTGTTTTTCTTGATTTGGGTATACATTTAAA
TGTTAATAAAACAAAATGGTGGGGCAATCATTTACATTTTTAGGGATATGTAATTACTAGTTCAGGTGTA
TTGCCACAAGACAAACATGTTAAGAAACTTTCCCGTTATTTACGCTCTGTTCCTGTTAATCAACCTCTGG
ATTACAAAATTTGTGAAAGATTGACTGATATTCTTAACTATGTTGCTCCTTTTACGCTGTGTGGATATGC
TGCTTTAATGCCTCTGTATCATGCTATTGCTTCCCGTACGGCTTTCGTTTTCTCCTCCTTGTATAAATCC
TGGTTGCTGTCTCTTTATGAGGAGTTGTGGCCCGTTGTCCGTCAACGTGGCGTGGTGTGCTCTGTGTTTG
CTGACGCAACCCCCACTGGCTGGGGCATTGCCACCACCTGTCAACTCCTTTCTGGGACTTTCGCTTTCCC
CCTCCCGATCGCCACGGCAGAACTCATCGCCGCCTGCCTTGCCCGCTGCTGGACAGGGGCTAGGTTGCTG
GGCACTGATAATTCCGTGGTGTTGTCGGGGAAGCTGACGTCCTTTGCAATTCGATATCAAGCTGTACCTT
CTAGATGTACAGAGGTCGTAGCGCTTCTAGACCAATGACTTACAAGGCAGCTGTAGATCTTAGCCACTTT
TTAAAAGAAAAGGGGGGACTGGAAGGGCTAATTCACTCCCAACGAAGACAAGATCTGCTTTTTGCTTGTA
CTGGGTCTCTCTGGTTAGACCAGATCTGAGCCTGGGAGCTCTCTGGCTAACTAGGGAACCCACTGCTTAA
GCCTCAATAAAGCTTGCCTTGAGTGCTTCAAGTAGTGTGTGCCCGTCTGTTGTGTGACTCTGGTAACTAG
AGATCCCTCAGACCCTTTTAGTCAGTGTGGAAAATCTCTAGCAGTAGTAGTTCATGTCATCTTATTATTC
AGTATTTATAACTTGCAAAGAAATGAATATCAGAGAGTGAGAGGAACTTGTTTATTGCAGCTTATAATGG
TTACAAATAAAGCAATAGCATCACAAATTTCACAAATAAAGCATTTTTTTCACTGCATTCTAGTTGTGGT
TTGTCCAAACTCATCAATGTATCTTATCATGTCTGGCTCTAGCTATCCCGCCCCTAACTCCGCCCATCCC
GCCCCTAACTCCGCCCAGTTCCGCCCATTCTCCGCCCCATGGCTGACTAATTTTTTTT
