>Addgene plasmid #219132 | SFFV-ZNF770-Brd 170 | depositor partial sequence | sequence record 427876 | TF ORF
ATGATGGCCGAGAATAACTTGAAGATGTTGAAAATCCAGCAATGCGTAGTCGCGAATAAGTTACCAAGGA
ATCGCCCTTACGTATGTAACATCTGCTTCAAACATTTCGAGACCCCCAGCAAGCTTGCCCGTCATTACCT
GATCCACACAGGACAGAAACCCTTCGAGTGCGACGTATGCCACAAGACTTTCCGACAGCTCGTGCACTTA
GAAAGACACCAGCTGACGCACTCTCTCCCATTCAAGTGCAGCATCTGCCAAAGGCATTTCAAGAACCTCA
AAACCTTCGTTAAACATCAGCAGCTGCATAACGAGACGTACCAAAACAACGTGAAGCAAGTTCGTAGGCT
GCTTGAAGCTAAACAGGAGAAAAGCATGTACGGTGTATACAACACCTTCACAACTGAAGAGCGCTGGGCT
TTGCATCCCTGTTCCAAAAGCGACCCTATGTACTCAATGAAGCGTAGGAAGAACATCCACGCTTGCACTA
TATGCGGAAAGATGTTCCCCAGTCAAAGCAAGTTGGACAGACACGTGCTCATACACACAGGGCAACGGCC
ATTCAAGTGCGTTCTTTGCACAAAGAGCTTCAGGCAAAGTACACATCTGAAGATACATCAGCTGACGCAC
TCTGAGGAGAGGCCATTCCAGTGCTGCTTCTGCCAGAAGGGGTTCAAAATCCAGTCAAAGTTGTTGAAAC
ACAAGCAGATACACACACGGAACAAAGCCTTCAGAGCCCTGCTGCTGAAGAAGAGACGGACCGAGAGTAG
ACCTTTACCCAACAAACTTAACGCTAACCAAGGTGGGTTCGAGAACGGAGAAATCGGCGAGTCAGAAGAA
AACAACCCCCTGGACGTACATTCCATCTACATCGTGCCATTCCAGTGCCCCAAATGCGAGAAATGCTTCG
AGAGCGAACAAATCCTGAACGAGCATTCATGCTTCGCAGCACGCTCTGGAAAGATCCCTTCCCGATTTAA
GCGCTCTTATAATTACAAGACAATCGTGAAGAAGATACTGGCAAAACTGAAACGCGCCCGCAGCAAGAAG
CTCGACAATTTCCAGTCCGAAAAGAAGGTGTTCAAGAAATCTTTTCTCCGTAACTGCGACCTGATCAGTG
GCGAACAATCAAGCGAGCAGACGCAAAGGACCTTCGTAGGGTCCCTCGGTAAGCACGGCACCTACAAGAC
GATAGGGAACAGGAAGAAGAAGACCTTAACGCTCCCGTTCAGCTGGCAGAACATGGGGAAGAACCTGAAG
GGGATTCTCACCACGGAGAATATCCTGAGTATCGACAACTCCGTAAACAAGAAGGATCTGTCTATTTGCG
GGTCCAGCGGGGAAGAGTTCTTCAACAATTGCGAAGTGCTGCAATGCGGCTTCTCTGTGCCCCGGGAGAA
TATTAGGACCCGGCACAAAATCTGCCCCTGCGATAAGTGCGAGAAAGTGTTCCCATCCATTTCTAAGCTG
AAGCGCCATTACTTGATCCACACCGGCCAACGGCCTTTCGGATGCAACATATGCGGCAAGAGCTTCAGGC
AAAGTGCCCATCTGAAGAGGCACGAGCAAACACACAACGAGAAATCACCATACGCTAGCTTGTGTCAGGT
GGAGTTCGGCAATTTTAATAACCTGAGCAACCACAGCGGCAACAACGTGAATTACAACGCGAGCCAGCAG
TGCCAAGCACCCGGGGTGCAGAAGTATGAAGTGAGCGAATCCGACCAGATGTCCGGGGTGAAAGCTGAAT
CCCAAGACTTCATACCCGGCTCTACAGGCCAGCCATGCCTGCCCAACGTCCTGCTGGAGAGCGAACAGAG
TAACCCGTTCTGTTCTTACTCTGAACACCAAGAAAAGAACGACGTGTTCTTGTATAGGTGTAGCGTCTGC
GCCAAGTCCTTTAGAAGCCCTAGTAAGTTAGAGCGCCATTATCTCATCCACGCGGGTCAAAAGCCTTTCG
AGTGTTCCGTGTGCGGAAAGACTTTTCGTCAAGCCCCACATTGGAAACGACACCAACTGACCCATTTCAA
GGAGAGACCCCAGGGTAAGGTTGTCGCTCTGGACTCTGTCATGTGATAG
