>Addgene plasmid #219132 | SFFV-ZNF770-Brd 170 | depositor partial sequence | sequence record 427877 | Barcode sequence
TGTACAGAGGTCGTAGCGCT
